>Addgene plasmid #176553 | pU-mWasabi | addgene full sequence | sequence record 350305 | Addgene NGS Result
GTGATGACGGTGAAAACCTCTGACACATGCAGCTCCCGGAGACGGTCACAGCTTGTCTGTAAGCGGATGC
CGGGAGCAGACAAGCCCGTCAGGGCGCGTCAGCGGGTGTTGGCGGGTGTCGGGGCTGGCTTAACTATGCG
GCATCAGAGCAGATTGTACTGAGAGTGCACCATATGTCATTATCAATACTGCCATTTCAAAGAATACGTA
AATAATTAATAGTAGTGATTTTCCTAACTTTATTTAGTCAAAAAATTAGCCTTTTAATTCTGCTGTAACC
CGTACATGCCCAAAATAGGGGGCGGGTTACACAGAATATATAACATCGTAGGTGTCTGGGTGAACAGTTT
ATTCCTGGCATCCACTAAATATAATGGAGCCCGCTTTTTAAGCTGGCATCCAGAAAAAAAAAGAATCCCA
GCACCAAAATATTGTTTTCTTCACCAACCATCAGTTCATAGGTCCATTCTCTTAGCGCAACTACAGAGAA
CAGGGGCACAAACAGGCAAAAAACGGGCACAACCTCAATGGAGTGATGCAACCTGCCTGGAGTAAATGAT
GACACAAGGCAATTGACCCACGCATGTATCTATCTCATTTTCTTACACCTTCTATTACCTTCTGCTCTCT
CTGATTTGGAAAAAGCTGAAAAAAAAGGTTGAAACCAGTTCCCTGAAATTATTCCCCTACTTGACTAATA
AGTATATAAAGACGGTAGGTATTGATTGTAATTCTGTAAATCTATTTCTTAAACTTCTTAAATTCTACTT
TTATAGTTAGTCTTTTTTTTAGTTTTAAAACACCAAGAACTTAGTTTCGAATAAACACACATAAACAAAC
AAAGTCGACGGATCGGTGACGGTGCTGGTTTAATTAACATGGTAAGTAAAGGTGAAGAGACAACTATGGG
GGTAATCAAACCAGACATGAAGATCAAACTGAAAATGGAAGGTAACGTTAATGGCCACGCGTTTGTTATT
GAAGGTGAAGGAGAGGGGAAACCTTACGACGGAACCAACACTATCAATTTGGAGGTTAAGGAAGGTGCAC
CATTACCATTCAGCTATGACATCTTAACAACTGCATTTTCATACGGCAACAGAGCTTTTACCAAGTACCC
TGACGATATACCAAATTACTTCAAACAATCCTTTCCTGAAGGTTATTCATGGGAGAGAACAATGACGTTT
GAAGATAAGGGCATTGTCAAGGTCAAATCTGACATTTCTATGGAAGAGGATTCATTCATCTACGAGATTC
ACCTCAAGGGCGAAAACTTCCCACCAAATGGTCCAGTGATGCAAAAGGAAACTACTGGATGGGATGCTTC
TACAGAAAGGATGTACGTGAGAGATGGAGTCTTAAAAGGTGATGTTAAAATGAAGTTGCTACTTGAAGGT
GGTGGCCATCATAGAGTTGATTTCAAAACAATCTACAGAGCCAAAAAGGCTGTAAAACTTCCTGATTATC
ATTTTGTGGATCATCGTATAGAAATTCTAAACCACGACAAAGATTACAATAAGGTCACTGTTTATGAAAT
AGCAGTTGCCAGAAATTCTACAGATGGAATGGATGAATTGTACAAATAAGGCGCGCCACTTCTAAATAAG
CGAATTTCTTATGATTTATGATTTTTATTATTAAATAAGTTATAAAAAAAATAAGTGTATACAAATTTTA
AAGTGACTCTTAGGTTTTAAAACGAAAATTCTTATTCTTGAGTAACTCTTTCCTGTAGGTCAGGTTGCTT
TCTCAGGTATAGTATGAGGTCGCTCTTATTGACCACACCTCTACCGGCAGATCCGCTAGGGATAACAGGG
TAATATAGATCTGTTTAGCTTGCCTCGTCCCCGCCGGGTCACCGATCGCTTGCCTGTAACTTACACGCGC
CTCGCATCTTTTAATGATGGAATAATTTGGGAATTTACTCTGTATTTATTTATTTTTATGTTTTGTATTT
GGATTTTAGAAAGTAAATAAAGAAGGTAGAAGAGTTACGGAATGAAGAAAAAAAAATAAACAAAGGTTTA
AAAAATTTCAACAAAAAGCGTACTTTACATATATATTTATTAGACAAGAAAAGCAGATTAAATAGATATA
CATTCGATTAACGATAAGTAAAATGTAAAATCACAGGATTTTCGTGTGTGGTCTTCTACACAGACAAGAT
GAAACAATTCGGCATTAATACCTGAGAGCAGGAAGAGCAAGATAAAAGGTAGTATTTGTTGGCGATCCCC
CTAGAGTCTTTTACATCTTCGGAAAACAAAAACTATTTTTTCTTTAATTTCTTTTTTTACTTTCTATTTT
TAATTTATATATTTATATTAAAAAATTTAAATTATAATTATTTTTATAGCACGTGATGAAAAGGACCCTA
AGAAACCATTATTATCATGACATTAACCTATAAAAATAGGCGTATCACGAGGCCCTTTCGTCTCGCGCGT
TTCGGTGATGACGGTGAAAACCTCTGACACATGCAGCTCCCGGAGACGGTCACAGCTTGTCTGTAAGCGG
ATGCCGGGAGCAGACAAGCCCGTCAGGGCGCGTCAGCGGGTGTTGGCGGCGATTCGGTAATCTCCGAACA
GAAGGAAGAACGAAGGAAGGAGCACAGACTTAGATTGGTATATATACGCATATGTAGTGTTGAAGAAACA
TGAAATTGCCCAGTATTCTTAACCCAACTGCACAGAACAAAAACCTGCAGGAAACGAAGATAAATCATGT
CGAAAGCTACATATAAGGAACGTGCTGCTACTCATCCTAGTCCTGTTGCTGCCAAGCTATTTAATATCAT
GCACGAAAAGCAAACAAACTTGTGTGCTTCATTGGATGTTCGTACCACCAAGGAATTACTGGAGTTAGTT
GAAGCATTAGGTCCCAAAATTTGTTTACTAAAAACACATGTGGATATCTTGACTGATTTTTCCATGGAGG
GCACAGTTAAGCCGCTAAAGGCATTATCCGCCAAGTACAATTTTTTACTCTTCGAAGACAGAAAATTTGC
TGACATTGGTAATACAGTCAAATTGCAGTACTCTGCGGGTGTATACAGAATAGCAGAATGGGCAGACATT
ACGAATGCACACGGTGTGGTGGGCCCAGGTATTGTTAGCGGTTTGAAGCAGGCGGCAGAAGAAGTAACAA
AGGAACCTAGAGGCCTTTTGATGTTAGCAGAATTGTCATGCAAGGGCTCCCTATCTACTGGAGAATATAC
TAAGGGTACTGTTGACATTGCGAAGAGCGACAAAGATTTTGTTATCGGCTTTATTGCTCAAAGAGACATG
GGTGGAAGAGATGAAGGTTACGATTGGTTGATTATGACACCCGGTGTGGGTTTAGATGACAAGGGAGACG
CATTGGGTCAACAGTATAGAACCGTGGATGATGTGGTCTCTACAGGATCTGACATTATTATTGTTGGAAG
AGGACTATTTGCAAAGGGAAGGGATGCTAAGGTAGAGGGTGAACGTTACAGAAAAGCAGGCTGGGAAGCA
TATTTGAGAAGATGCGGCCAGCAAAACTAAGAGCTCGAATTCATCGATGATATCAGATCCACTAGTGGCC
TATGCGGCCGCGGATCTGCCGGTCTCCCTATAGTGAGTCGTATTAATTTCGATAAGCCAGGTTAACCTGC
ATTAATGAATCGGCCAACGCGCGGGGAGAGGCGGTTTGCGTATTGGGCGCTCTTCCGCTTCCTCGCTCAC
TGACTCGCTGCGCTCGGTCGTTCGGCTGCGGCGAGCGGTATCAGCTCACTCAAAGGCGGTAATACGGTTA
TCCACAGAATCAGGGGATAACGCAGGAAAGAACATGTGAGCAAAAGGCCAGCAAAAGGCCAGGAACCGTA
AAAAGGCCGCGTTGCTGGCGTTTTTCCATAGGCTCCGCCCCCCTGACGAGCATCACAAAAATCGACGCTC
AAGTCAGAGGTGGCGAAACCCGACAGGACTATAAAGATACCAGGCGTTTCCCCCTGGAAGCTCCCTCGTG
CGCTCTCCTGTTCCGACCCTGCCGCTTACCGGATACCTGTCCGCCTTTCTCCCTTCGGGAAGCGTGGCGC
TTTCTCATAGCTCACGCTGTAGGTATCTCAGTTCGGTGTAGGTCGTTCGCTCCAAGCTGGGCTGTGTGCA
CGAACCCCCCGTTCAGCCCGACCGCTGCGCCTTATCCGGTAACTATCGTCTTGAGTCCAACCCGGTAAGA
CACGACTTATCGCCACTGGCAGCAGCCACTGGTAACAGGATTAGCAGAGCGAGGTATGTAGGCGGTGCTA
CAGAGTTCTTGAAGTGGTGGCCTAACTACGGCTACACTAGAAGAACAGTATTTGGTATCTGCGCTCTGCT
GAAGCCAGTTACCTTCGGAAAAAGAGTTGGTAGCTCTTGATCCGGCAAACAAACCACCGCTGGTAGCGGT
GGTTTTTTTGTTTGCAAGCAGCAGATTACGCGCAGAAAAAAAGGATCTCAAGAAGATCCTTTGATCTTTT
CTACGGGGTCTGACGCTCAGTGGAACGAAAACTCACGTTAAGGGATTTTGGTCATGAGATTATCAAAAAG
GATCTTCACCTAGATCCTTTTAAATTAAAAATGAAGTTTTAAATCAATCTAAAGTATATATGAGTAAACT
TGGTCTGACAGTTACCAATGCTTAATCAGTGAGGCACCTATCTCAGCGATCTGTCTATTTCGTTCATCCA
TAGTTGCCTGACTCCCCGTCGTGTAGATAACTACGATACGGGAGGGCTTACCATCTGGCCCCAGTGCTGC
AATGATACCGCGAGACCCACGCTCACCGGCTCCAGATTTATCAGCAATAAACCAGCCAGCCGGAAGGGCC
GAGCGCAGAAGTGGTCCTGCAACTTTATCCGCCTCCATCCAGTCTATTAATTGTTGCCGGGAAGCTAGAG
TAAGTAGTTCGCCAGTTAATAGTTTGCGCAACGTTGTTGCCATTGCTACAGGCATCGTGGTGTCACGCTC
GTCGTTTGGTATGGCTTCATTCAGCTCCGGTTCCCAACGATCAAGGCGAGTTACATGATCCCCCATGTTG
TGCAAAAAAGCGGTTAGCTCCTTCGGTCCTCCGATCGTTGTCAGAAGTAAGTTGGCCGCAGTGTTATCAC
TCATGGTTATGGCAGCACTGCATAATTCTCTTACTGTCATGCCATCCGTAAGATGCTTTTCTGTGACTGG
TGAGTACTCAACCAAGTCATTCTGAGAATAGTGTATGCGGCGACCGAGTTGCTCTTGCCCGGCGTCAATA
CGGGATAATACCGCGCCACATAGCAGAACTTTAAAAGTGCTCATCATTGGAAAACGTTCTTCGGGGCGAA
AACTCTCAAGGATCTTACCGCTGTTGAGATCCAGTTCGATGTAACCCACTCGTGCACCCAACTGATCTTC
AGCATCTTTTACTTTCACCAGCGTTTCTGGGTGAGCAAAAACAGGAAGGCAAAATGCCGCAAAAAAGGGA
ATAAGGGCGACACGGAAATGTTGAATACTCATACTCTTCCTTTTTCAATATTATTGAAGCATTTATCAGG
GTTATTGTCTCATGAGCGGATACATATTTGAATGTATTTAGAAAAATAAACAAATAGGGGTTCCGCGCAC
ATTTCCCCGAAAAGTGCCACCTGACGTCTAAGAAACCATTATTATCATGACATTAACCTATAAAAATAGG
CGTATCACGAGGCCCTTTCGTCTCGCGCGTTTCG
Features (pLannotate 1.2.2; 14 found; start..end, strand, type, name):
    125..176     +  misc_feature   bom (fragment): basis of mobility region from pBR322
    177..843     +  promoter       GAP promoter: S. cerevisiae TDH3; promoter for glyceraldehyde-3-phosphate dehydrogenase
    879..1586    +  CDS            mWasabi: mWasabi is a basic (constitutively fluorescent) green fluorescent protein published in 2008, derived from Clavularia sp.. It has high acid sensitivity.
   1610..1797    +  terminator     ADH1 terminator: S. cerevisiae ADH1; transcription terminator for the S. cerevisiae alcohol dehydrogenase 1 (ADH1) gene
   1864..2367    -  misc_feature   CEN/ARS: S. cerevisiae CEN6 centromere fused to an autonomously replicating sequence
   2442..2477    +  CDS            rop (fragment): Rop protein, which maintains plasmids at low copy number; rop
   2571..2726    +  promoter       URA3 promoter (fragment): S. cerevisiae URA3
   2727..3530    +  CDS            URA3: orotidine-5'-phosphate decarboxylase, required for uracil biosynthesis; S. cerevisiae URA3; yeast auxotrophic marker, counterselectable with 5-fluoroorotic acid (5-FOA)
   3597..3615    -  promoter       T7 promoter: promoter for bacteriophage T7 RNA polymerase
   3637..3690    -  CDS            lacI (fragment): lac repressor; lacI; The lac repressor binds to the lac operator to inhibit transcription in E. coli. This inhibition can be relieved by adding lactose or isopropyl-β-D-thiogalactopyranoside (IPTG).
   3873..4461    -  rep_origin     ori: high-copy-number ColE1/pMB1/pBR322/pUC origin of replication
   4632..5492    -  CDS            AmpR: β-lactamase; bla; confers resistance to ampicillin, carbenicillin, and related antibiotics
   5493..5597    -  promoter       AmpR promoter: bla
   5692..23      +  CDS            rop (fragment) (across the origin): Rop protein, which maintains plasmids at low copy number; rop
