[The description below was written by a language model from this plasmid's Addgene catalogue record and pLannotate feature annotations shown in this document.]
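Description:
pU-mWasabi is a yeast expression shuttle plasmid of about 5.7 kb, built on the pU backbone, that combines constitutive production of a green fluorescent protein with a uracil prototrophy marker. In E. coli it is maintained through a high-copy ColE1/pUC-type origin and selected with ampicillin via the β-lactamase gene under its own promoter. In Saccharomyces cerevisiae it carries a CEN/ARS element (CEN6 centromere fused to an autonomously replicating sequence), which supports stable, low-copy episomal maintenance, together with a URA3 cassette encoding orotidine-5'-phosphate decarboxylase. URA3 complements ura3 auxotrophy so that transformants grow without uracil, and it can be counterselected with 5-fluoroorotic acid.

The payload is a synthetic mWasabi coding sequence of roughly 710 bp, a constitutively fluorescent green protein derived from Clavularia, cloned between PacI and AscI sites that both remain intact, so the reporter could be exchanged. It is driven by a strong glycolytic glyceraldehyde-3-phosphate dehydrogenase (GAP) promoter and terminated by the ADH1 terminator. The catalogue entry labels the promoter TDH1(GAP), whereas the automated annotation matches it to TDH3; the record does not resolve this difference. The remaining annotated features (short bom, rop and lacI fragments and a T7 promoter) appear to be backbone remnants with no evident role in the design.

According to the stated purpose, the plasmid expresses mWasabi under auxotrophic selection in the absence of uracil, so cells that have regained uracil prototrophy through the plasmid are also marked by green fluorescence. The record does not describe more specific applications.
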