Addgene plasmid #176553: pU-mWasabi
Purpose: Expression of mWasabi for auxotrophic selection in the absence of uracil
Depositing lab: Markus Ralser. Depositing organization: Francis Crick Institute.
Backbone
  Vector backbone: pU
  Vector type: Yeast Expression
Growth in bacteria
  Bacterial resistance: Ampicillin, 100 μg/mL
  Growth temperature: 37°C
  Growth strain: DH5alpha
  Copy number: High Copy
Gene/Insert
  Gene/Insert name: mWasabi
  Species: Synthetic
  Insert size (bp): 710
  Promoter: TDH1(GAP)
  Cloning method: Restriction Enzyme; 5′ cloning site PacI (not destroyed); 3′ cloning site AscI (not destroyed)
Terms and licenses: Academic/Nonprofit Terms; Industry Terms: Not Available to Industry
How to cite: pU-mWasabi was a gift from Markus Ralser (Addgene plasmid # 176553 ; http://n2t.net/addgene:176553 ; RRID:Addgene_176553)
